>Addgene plasmid #114263 | pMXBP_bFc | addgene full sequence | sequence record 225176 | Addgene NGS Result
CACTCTGTGACTTGGTCTCATGCCGGAGTGAGACCGGCCTAGCAGGTGTGAGTTTGTCAGACCAAGTTTA
CTCATATATACTTTAGATTGATTTAAAACTTCATTTTTAATTTAAAAGGATCTAGGTGAAGATCCTTTTT
GATAATCTCATGACCAAAATCCCTTAACGTGAGTTTTCGTTCCACTGAGCGTCAGACCCCGTAGAAAAGA
TCAAAGGATCTTCTTGAGATCCTTTTTTTCTGCGCGTAATCTGCTGCTTGCAAACAAAAAAACCACCGCT
ACCAGCGGTGGTTTGTTTGCCGGATCAAGAGCTACCAACTCTTTTTCCGAAGGTAACTGGCTTCAGCAGA
GCGCAGATACCAAATACTGTTCTTCTAGTGTAGCCGTAGTTAGGCCACCACTTCAAGAACTCTGTAGCAC
CGCCTACATACCTCGCTCTGCTAATCCTGTTACCAGTGGCTGCTGCCAGTGGCGATAAGTCGTGTCTTAC
CGGGTTGGACTCAAGACGATAGTTACCGGATAAGGCGCAGCGGTCGGGCTGAACGGGGGGTTCGTGCACA
CAGCCCAGCTTGGAGCGAACGACCTACACCGAACTGAGATACCTACAGCGTGAGCTATGAGAAAGCGCCA
CGCTTCCCGAAGGGAGAAAGGCGGACAGGTATCCGGTAAGCGGCAGGGTCGGAACAGGAGAGCGCACGAG
GGAGCTTCCAGGGGGAAACGCCTGGTATCTTTATAGTCCTGTCGGGTTTCGCCACCTCTGACTTGAGCGT
CGATTTTTGTGATGCTCGTCAGGGGGGCGGAGCCTATGGAAAAACGCCAGCAACGCGGCCTTTTTACGGT
TCCTGGCCTTTTGCTGGCCTTTTGCTCACATGTTCTTTCCTGCGTTATCCCCTGATTCTGTGGATAACCG
TATTACCGCCTTTGAGTGAGCTGATACCGCTCGCCGCAGCCGAACGACCGAGCGCAGCGAGTCAGTGAGC
GAGGAAGCGGAAGAGCGCCCAATACGCAAACCGCCTCTCCCCGCGCGTTGGCCGATTCATTAATGCAGCT
GGCACGACAGGTTTCCCGACTGGAAAGCGGGCAGTGAGCGCAACGCAATTAATGTGAGTTAGCTCACTCA
TTAGGCACCCCAGGCTTTACACTTTATGCTTCCGGCTCGTATGTTGTGTGGAATTGTGAGCGGATAACAA
TTTCACACAGGAAACAGCTATGACCATGATTACGCCAAGCTTGCATGCCTGCAGGTCGACTCTAGAGGAT
CCCCGGGTACCGAGCTCGAATTCACTGGCCGTCGTTTTACAACGTCGTGACTGGGAAAACCCTGGCGTTA
CCCAACTTAATCGCCTTGCAGCACATCCCCCTTTCGCCAGCTGGCGTAATAGCGAAGAGGCCCGCACCGA
TCGCCCTTCCCAACAGTTGCGCAGCCTGAATGGCGAATGGCGCCTGATGCGGTATTTTCTCCTTACGCAT
CTGTGCGGTATTTCACACCGCATATGGTGCACTCTCAGTACAATCTGCTCTGATGCCGCATAGTTAAGCC
AGCCCCGACACCCGCCAACACCCGCTGACGCGCCCTGACGGGCTTGTCTGCTCCCGGCATCCGCTTACAG
ACAAGCTGTGACAAGTACCACCTGGAACGCCAAAGGTCTCACGCTACAGTGAGACCAAGTCACGAAGTGT
GCGGCCGCCTTCGTGCGCGGAACCCCTATTTGTTTATTTTTCTAAATACATTCAAATATGTATCCGCTCA
TGAGACAATAACCTTGATAAATGCTTCAATAATATTGAAAAAGGAAGAGTATGAGTATTCAACATTTCCG
TGTCGCCCTTATTCCCTTTTTTGCGGCATTTTGCCTTCCTGTTTTTGCTCACCCAGAAACGCTGGTGAAA
GTAAAAGATGCTGAAGATCAGTTGGGTGCACGAGTGGGTTACATCGAACTGGATCTCAACAGCGGTAAGA
TCCTTGAGAGTTTTCGCCCCGAAGAACGTTTTCCAATGATGAGCACTTTTAAAGTTCTGCTATGTGGCGC
GGTATTATCCCGTATTGACGCCGGGCAAGAGCAACTCGGTCGCCGCATACACTATTCTCAGAATGACTTG
GTTGAGTACTCACCAGTCACAGAAAAGCATCTTACGGATGGCATGACAGTAAGAGAATTATGCAGTGCTG
CCATAACCATGAGTGATAACACTGCGGCCAACTTACTTCTGACAACGATCGGAGGACCGAAGGAGCTAAC
CGCTTTTTTGCACAACATGGGGGATCATGTAACTCGCCTTGATCGTTGGGAACCGGAGCTGAATGAAGCC
ATACCAAACGACGAGCGTGACACCACGATGCCTGTAGCAATGGCAACAACGTTGCGCAAACTATTAACTG
GCGAACTACTTACTCTAGCTTCCCGGCAACAATTAATAGACTGGATGGAGGCGGATAAAGTTGCAGGACC
ACTTCTGCGCTCGGCCCTTCCGGCTGGCTGGTTTATTGCTGATAAATCTGGAGCCGGTGAGCGTGGTTCT
CGCGGTATCATTGCAGCACTGGGGCCAGATGGTAAGCCCTCCCGTATCGTAGTTATCTACACGACGGGGA
GTCAGGCAACTATGGATGAACGAAATAGACAGATCGCTGAGATAGGTGCCTCACTGATTAAGCATTGGTA
AGAGCTGGAGCGGCGTAACCGTCGCACAGGAAGGACAGAGAAAGCGCGGATCTGGGAAGTGACGGACAGA
ACGGTCAGGACCTGGATTGGGGAGGCGGTTGCCGCCGCTGCTGCTGACGGTGTGACGTTCTCTGTTCCGG
TCACACCACATACGTTCCGCCATTCCTATGCGATGCACATGCTGTATGCCGGTATACCGCTGAAAGTTCT
GCAAAGCCTGATGGGACATAAGTCCATCAGTTCAACGGAAGTCTACACGAAGGTTTTTGCGCTGGATGTG
GCTGCCCGGCTCCGGGTGCAGTTTGCGATGCCGGAGTCTGATGCGGTTGCGATGCTGAAACAATTATCCT
GAGAATAAATGCCTTGGCCTTTATATGGAAATGTGGAACTGAGTGGATATGCTGTTTTTGTCTGTTAAAC
AGAGAAGCTGGCTGTTATCCACTGAGAAGCGAACGAAACAGTCGGGAAAATCTCCCATTATCGTAGAGAT
CCGCATTATTAATCTCAGGAGCCTGTGTAGCGTTTATAGGAAGTAGTGTTCTGTCATGATGCCTGCAAGC
GGTAACGAAAACGATTTGAATATGCCTTCAGGAACAATAGAAATCTTCGTGCGGTGTTACGTTGAAGTGG
AGCGGATTATGTCAGCAATGGACAGAACAACCTAATGAACACAGAACCATGATGTGGTCTGTCCTTTTAC
AGCCAGTAGTGCTCGCCGCAGTCGAGCGACAGGGCGAAGCCCTCGAGTGAGCGAGGAAGCACCAGGGAAC
AGCACTTATATATTCTGCTTACACACGATGCCTGAAAAAACTTCCCTTGGGGTTATCCACTTATCCACGG
GGATATTTTTATAATTATTTTTTTTATAGTTTTTAGATCTTCTTTTTTAGAGCGCCTTGTAGGCCTTTAT
CCATGCTGGTTCTAGAGAAGGTGTTGTGACAAATTGCCCTTTCAGTGTGACAAATCACCCTCAAATGACA
GTCCTGTCTGTGACAAATTGCCCTTAACCCTGTGACAAATTGCCCTCAGAAGAAGCTGTTTTTTCACAAA
GTTATCCCTGCTTATTGACTCTTTTTTATTTAGTGTGACAATCTAAAAACTTGTCACACTTCACATGGAT
CTGTCATGGCGGAAACAGCGGTTATCAATCACAAGAAACGTAAAAATAGCCCGCGAATCGTCCAGTCAAA
CGACCTCACTGAGGCGGCATATAGTCTCTCCCGGGATCAAAAACGTATGCTGTATCTGTTCGTTGACCAG
ATCAGAAAATCTGATGGCACCCTACAGGAACATGACGGTATCTGCGAGATCCATGTTGCTAAATATGCTG
AAATATTCGGATTGACCTCTGCGGAAGCCAGTAAGGATATACGGCAGGCATTGAAGAGTTTCGCGGGGAA
GGAAGTGGTTTTTTATCGCCCTGAAGAGGATGCCGGCGATGAAAAAGGCTATGAATCTTTTCCTTGGTTT
ATCAAACGTGCGCACAGTCCATCCAGAGGGCTTTACAGTGTACATATCAACCCATATCTCATTCCCTTCT
TTATCGGGTTACAGAACCGGTTTACGCAGTTTCGGCTTAGTGAAACAAAAGAAATCACCAATCCGTATGC
CATGCGTTTATACGAATCCCTGTGTCAGTATCGTAAGCCGGATGGCTCAGGCATCGTGTCTCTGAAAATC
GACTGGATCATAGAGCGTTACCAGCTGCCTCAAAGTTACCAGCGTATGCCTGACTTCCGCCGCCGCTTCC
TGCAGGTCTGTGTTAATGAGATCAACAGCAGAACTCCAATGCGCCTCTCATACATTGAGAAAAAGAAAGG
CCGCCAGACGACTCATATCGTATTTTCCTTCCGCGATATCACTTCCATGACGACAGGATAGTCTGAGGGT
TATCTGTCACAGATTTGAGGGTGGTTCGTCACATTTGTTCTGACCTACTGAGGGTAATTTGTCACAGTTT
TGCTGTTTCCTTCAGCCTGCATGGATTTTCTCATACTTTTTGAACTGTAATTTTTAAGGAAGCCAAATTT
GAGGGCAGTTTGTCACAGTTGATTTCCTTCTCTTTCCCTTCGTCATGTGACCTGATATCGGGGGTTAGTT
CGTCATCATTGATGAGGGTTGATTATCACAGTTTATTACTCTGAATTGGCTATCCGCGTGTGTACCTCTA
CCTGGAGTTTTTCCCACGGTGGATATTTCTTCTTGCGCTGAGCGTAAGAGCTATCTGACAGAACAGTTCT
TCTTTGCTTCCTCGCCAGTTCGCTCGCTATGCTCGGTTACACGGCTGCGGCGAGCGCTAGTGATAATAAG
TGACTGAGGTATGTGGTGTTCTTATCTCCTTTTGTAGTGTTGCTCTTATTTTAAACAACTTTGCGGTTTT
TTGATGACTTTGCGATTTTGTTGTTGCTTTGCAGTAAATTGCAAGATTTAATAAAAAAACGCAAAGCAAT
GATTAAAGGATGTTCAGAATGAAACTCATGGAAACACTTAACCAGTGCATAAACGCTGGTCATGAAATGA
CGAAGGCTATCGCCATTGCACAGTTTAATGATGACAGCCCGGAAGCGAGGAAAATAACCCGGCGCTGGAG
AATAGGTGAAGCAGCGGATTTAGTTGGGGTTTCTTCTCAGGCTATCAGAGATGCCGAGAAAGCAGGGCGA
CTACCGCACCCGGATATGGAAATTCGAGGACGGGTTGAGCAACGTGTTGGTTATACAATTGAACAAATTA
ATCATATGCGTGATGTGTTTGGTACGCGATTGCGACGTGCTGAGGACGTATTTCCACCGGTGATCGGGGT
TGCTGCCCATAAAGGTGGCGTTTACAAAACCTCAGTTTCTGTTCATCTTGCTCAGGATCTGGCTCTGAAG
GGGCTACGTGTTTTGCTCGTGGAAGGTAACGACCCCCAGGGAACAGCCTCAATGTATCACGGATGGGTAC
CAGATCTTCATATTCATGCAGAAGATACTCTCCTGCCTTTCTATCTTGGGGAAAAGGACGATGTCACTTA
TGCAATAAAGCCCACTTGCTGGCCGGGGCTTGACATTATTCCTTCCTGTCTGGCTCTGCACCGTATTGAA
ACTGAGTTAATGGGCAAATTTGATGAAGGTAAACTGCCCACCGATCCACACCTGATGCTCCGACTGGCCA
TTGAAACTGTTGCTCATGACTATGATGTCATAGTTATTGACAGCGCGCCTAACCTGGGTATCGGCACGAT
TAATGTCGTATGTGCTGCTGATGTGCTGATTGTTCCCACGCCTGCTGAGTTGTTTGACTACACCTCCGCA
CTGCAGTTTTTCGATATGCTTCGTGATCTGCTCAAGAACGTTGATCTTAAAGGGTTCGAGCCTGATGTAC
GTATTTTGCTTACCAAATACAGCAATAGTAATGGCTCTCAGTCCCCGTGGATGGAGGAGCAAATTCGGGA
TGCCTGGGGAAGCATGGTTCTAAAAAATGTTGTACGTGAAACGGATGAAGTTGGTAAAGGTCAGATCCGG
ATGAGAACTGTTTTTGAACAGGCCATTGATCAACGCAGTTCAACTGGTGCCTGGAGAAATGCTCTTTCTA
TTTGGGAACCTGTCTGCAATGAAATTTTCGATCGTCTGATTAAACCACGCTGGGAGATTAGATAATGAAG
CGTGCGCCTGTTATTCCAAAACATACGCTCAATACTCAACCGGTTGAAGATACTTCGTTATCGACACCAG
CTGCCCCGATGGTGGATTCGTTAATTGCGCGCGTAGGAGTAATGGCTCGCGGTAATGCCATTACTTTGCC
TGTATGTGGTCGGGATGTGAAGTTTACTCTTGAAGTGCTCCGGGGTGATAGTGTTGAGAAAACCTCTCGG
GTATGGTCAGGTAATGAACGTGACCAGGAGCTGCTTACTGAGGACGCACTGGATGATCTCATCCCTTCTT
TTCTACTGACTGGTCAACAGACACCGGCGTTCGGTCGAAGAGTATCTGGTGTCATAGAAATTGCCGATGG
GAGTCGCCGTCGTAAAGCTGCTGCACTTACCGAAAGTGATTATCGTGTTCTGGTTGGCGAGCTGGATGAT
GAGCAGATGGCTGCATTATCCAGATTGGGTAACGATTATCGCCCAACAAGTGCTTATGAACGTGGTCAGC
GTTATGCAAGCCGATTGCAGAATGAATTTGCTGGAAATATTTCTGCGCTGGCTGATGCGGAAAATATTTC
ACGTAAGATTATTACCCGCTGTATCAACACCGCCAAATTGCCTAAATCAGTTGTTGCTCTTTTTTCTCAC
CCCGGTGAACTATCTGCCCGGTCAGGTGATGCACTTCAAAAAGCCTTTACAGATAAAGAGGAATTACTTA
AGCAGCAGGCATCTAACCTTCATGAGCAGAAAAAAGCTGGGGTGATATTTGAAGCTGAAGAAGTTATCAC
TCTTTTAACTTCTGTGCTTAAAACGTCATCTGCATCAAGAACTAGTTTAAGCTCACGACATCAGTTTGCT
CCTGGAGCGACAGTATTGTATAAGGGCGATAAAATGGTGCTTAACCTGGACAGGTCACGTGTTCCAACTG
AGTGTATAGAGAAAATTGAGGCCATTCTTAAGGAACTTGAAAAGCCAGCACCCTGATGCGACCACGTTTT
AGTCTACGTTTATCTGTCTTTACTTAATGTCCTTTGTTACAGGCCAGAAAGCATAACTGGCCTGAATATT
CTCTCTGGGCCCACTGTTCCACTTGTATCGTCGGTCTGATAATCAGACTGGGACCACGGTCCCACTCGTA
TCGTCGGTCTGATTATTAGTCTGGGACCACGGTCCCACTCGTATCGTCGGTCTGATTATTAGTCTGGGAC
CACGGTCCCACTCGTATCGTCGGTCTGATAATCAGACTGGGACCACGGTCCCACTCGTATCGTCGGTCTG
ATTATTAGTCTGGGACCATGGTCCCACTCGTATCGTCGGTCTGATTATTAGTCTGGGACCACGGTCCCAC
TCGTATCGTCGGTCTGATTATTAGTCTGGAACCACGGTCCCACTCGTATCGTCGGTCTGATTATTAGTCT
GGGACCACGGTCCCACTCGTATCGTCGGTCTGATTATTAGTCTGGGACCACGATCCCACTCGTGTTGTCG
GTCTGATTATCGGTCTGGGACCACGGTCCCACTTGTATTGTCGATCAGACTATCAGCGTGAGACTACGAT
TCCATCAATGCCTGTCAAGGGCAAGTATTGACATGTCGTCGTAACCTGTAGAACGGAGTAACCTCGGTGT
GCGGTTGTATGCCTGCTGTGGATTGCTGCTGTGTCCTGCTTATCCACAACATTTTGCGCACGGTTATGTG
GACAAAATACCTGGTTACCCAGGCCGTGCCGGCACGTTAACCGGGCTGCATCCGATGCAAGTGTGTCGCT
GTCGACGCAAGCGGCCGCA
Features (pLannotate 1.2.2; 18 found; start..end, strand, type, name):
    224..812     +  rep_origin     ori: high-copy-number ColE1/pMB1/pBR322/pUC origin of replication
    995..1087    +  CDS            lacI (fragment): lac repressor; lacI; The lac repressor binds to the lac operator to inhibit transcription in E. coli. This inhibition can be relieved by adding lactose or isopropyl-β-D-thiogalactopyranoside (IPTG).
   1100..1121    +  protein_bind   CAP binding site: CAP binding activates transcription in the presence of cAMP. E. coli catabolite activator protein
   1136..1166    +  promoter       lac promoter: promoter for the E. coli lac operon
   1174..1190    +  protein_bind   lac operator: The lac repressor binds to the lac operator to inhibit transcription in E. coli. This inhibition can be relieved by adding lactose or isopropyl-β-D-thiogalactopyranoside (IPTG). lac repressor encoded by lacI
   1227..1283    -  misc_feature   MCS: pUC18/19 multiple cloning site
   1280..1437    +  CDS            lacZα (fragment): LacZα fragment of β-galactosidase; lacZ fragment
   1443..1542    -  misc_feature   bom (fragment): basis of mobility region from pBR322
   1696..1800    +  promoter       AmpR promoter: bla
   1801..2661    +  CDS            AmpR: β-lactamase; bla; confers resistance to ampicillin, carbenicillin, and related antibiotics
   2665..3009    +  CDS            resD (fragment): REDF_ECOLI - Also known as D. Protein inferred from homology: Swiss-Prot protein existence level 3. Acts as a repressor of transcription and as a site-specific resolvase that cleaves at the RfsF site. From Escherichia coli (strain K12).
   3476..3695    +  rep_origin     ori2: secondary origin of replication for the bacterial F plasmid; also known as oriS
   3786..4538    +  CDS            repE: REPE1_ECOLI - Also known as E, rep. Experimental evidence at protein level: Swiss-Prot protein existence level 1. Replication initiator in the monomeric form, and autogenous repressor in the dimeric form. From Escherichia coli (strain K12).
   4544..4794    +  misc_feature   incC: incC; incompatibility region of the bacterial F plasmid
   5120..6295    +  CDS            sopA: partitioning protein for the bacterial F plasmid; sopA
   6295..7263    +  CDS            sopB: SOPB_ECOLI - Also known as B. Experimental evidence at protein level: Swiss-Prot protein existence level 1. Control of plasmid partitioning; required to recognize the cis-acting. Binds specifically with the DNA segment containing the sopC region. SopB is trans-acting. From Escherichia coli (strain K12).
   7339..7812    +  misc_feature   sopC: sopC; centromere-like partitioning region of the bacterial F plasmid
   7912..1       +  CDS            yuaZ (fragment) (across the origin): YUAZ_ECO57 - Protein predicted: Swiss-Prot protein existence level 4. From Escherichia coli O157:H7.
