[The description below was written by a language model from this plasmid's Addgene catalogue record and pLannotate feature annotations shown in this document.]
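Description:
pMXBP_bFc is a synthetic-biology assembly vector from the MetClo system, a methylase-assisted hierarchical DNA assembly method that uses a single type IIS restriction enzyme at every assembly level. This member of the pMXBP backbone family is designed for BsaI-based MetClo and carries adaptor sequences of the "b-c" type, which define the overhangs by which assembled fragments are later joined to neighbouring units. It is propagated in E. coli under ampicillin selection, provided by a β-lactamase (AmpR) gene with its native bla promoter.

The 8,069 nt sequence contains a full F-plasmid replication and partitioning module: ori2 (oriS), the initiator repE, the incC incompatibility region, the sopA and sopB partitioning genes, and the centromere-like sopC site, together with fragments of resD and yuaZ carried over from the F backbone. This BAC-type machinery normally supports stable, low-copy maintenance of large inserts. The feature table also finds a high-copy ColE1/pUC-type origin immediately upstream of the LacZα cassette, which fits the catalogue listing of the empty vector as high copy. Whether this origin is removed along with the cassette during assembly, leaving only F replication, is not stated in the record.

The listed insert is a LacZα selection cassette made up of a CAP binding site, lac promoter and operator, a pUC18/19-type multiple cloning site and a lacZα fragment, flanked by short lacI and bom remnants. In vectors of this kind, such a cassette typically acts as a replaceable placeholder, so that successful assembly can be identified by blue/white screening. The positions of the BsaI sites and adaptor sequences are not annotated in the feature table.
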