Addgene plasmid #114263: pMXBP_bFc
Purpose: POC12405, MetClo assembly vector with F replication origin and ampicillin resistance for BsaI-based MetClo, adaptor sequence type b-c
Depositing lab: Christopher A. O'Callaghan. Depositing organization: University of Oxford. Publication: MetClo: methylase-assisted hierarchical DNA assembly using a single type IIS restriction enzyme. Lin D, O'Callaghan CA. Nucleic Acids Res. 2018 Jul 9. pii: 5050631. doi: 10.1093/nar/gky596. PubMed 29986052.
Backbone
  Vector backbone: pMXBP
  Vector type: Synthetic Biology
Growth in bacteria
  Bacterial resistance: Ampicillin, 100 μg/mL
  Growth temperature: 37°C
  Growth strain: DH5alpha
  Copy number: High Copy
Gene/Insert
  Gene/Insert name: LacZalpha
  Species: Synthetic
  Cloning method: Restriction Enzyme; 5′ cloning site unknown (unknown if destroyed)
Terms and licenses: Academic/Nonprofit Terms; Industry Terms: Not Available to Industry
How to cite: pMXBP_bFc was a gift from Christopher A. O'Callaghan (Addgene plasmid # 114263 ; http://n2t.net/addgene:114263 ; RRID:Addgene_114263)
